Addgene plasmid #232440: pCMV_mGL_PP7
Purpose: expression plasmid to produce mGreenLantern mRNA with a PP7 aptamer in the 3' UTR
Depositing lab: Gil Westmeyer. Depositing organization: Helmholtz Munich. Publication: Engineered nucleocytosolic vehicles for loading of programmable editors. Geilenkeuser J, Armbrust N, Steinmassl E, Du SW, Schmidt S, Binder EMH, Li Y, Warsing NW, Wendel SV, von der Linde F, Schiele EM, Niu X, Stroppel L, Berezin O, Santl TH, Orschmann T, Nelson K, Gruber C, Palczewska G, Menezes CR, Risaliti E, Engfer ZJ, Koleci N, Schmidts A, Geerlof A, Palczewski K, Westmeyer GG, Truong DJ. Cell. 2025 May 15;188(10):2637-2655.e31. doi: 10.1016/j.cell.2025.03.015. Epub 2025 Apr 9. PubMed 40209705.
Backbone
  Vector backbone: pBlueScript
  Vector type: Mammalian Expression
Growth in bacteria
  Bacterial resistance: Ampicillin, 100 μg/mL
  Growth temperature: 37°C
  Growth strain: NEB Stable
  Copy number: High Copy
Gene/Insert
  Gene/Insert name: mGreenLantern
  Species: Synthetic; Multiple
Terms and licenses: Academic/Nonprofit Terms; Industry Terms: Not Available to Industry
Depositor comments: HELMHOLTZ MUNICH has filed a patent (PCT/EP2025/053730) disclosing the capabilities of Material, and retains ownership rights to pCMV_mGL_PP7 Material. Recipient agrees not to file for any intellectual property protection for Material. Please note that any use of the Material or the HELMHOLTZ MUNICH Information for any commercial purpose - or by, on behalf of or in collaboration with any for-profit entity - requires a license from HELMHOLTZ MUNICH. To obtain such a license, please contact HELMHOLTZ MUNICH by directing your request to:
How to cite: pCMV_mGL_PP7 was a gift from Gil Westmeyer (Addgene plasmid # 232440 ; http://n2t.net/addgene:232440 ; RRID:Addgene_232440)
