[The description below was written by a language model from this plasmid's Addgene catalogue record and pLannotate feature annotations shown in this document.]
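Description:
pCMV_mGL_PP7 is a 5.3 kb mammalian expression plasmid built on a pBluescript backbone and designed to produce an mGreenLantern mRNA that carries a PP7 aptamer in its 3' UTR. It is maintained in E. coli through a high-copy ColE1/pUC-type origin and selected with ampicillin via the β-lactamase gene. An f1 origin and remnants of the pBluescript lac region (lacZα fragment, lac promoter and operator, CAP site, partial lacI and multiple cloning site) remain from the parent vector and have no role in the mammalian payload.

The expression cassette is driven by the human cytomegalovirus immediate-early enhancer and promoter, followed by a rabbit β-globin intron, which typically improves transcript processing and expression. A T7 promoter sits just upstream of the coding sequence and could in principle support in vitro transcription. The open reading frame encodes mGreenLantern, a very bright monomeric GFP derivative. Downstream lie a short fragment annotated as β-globin poly(A) sequence and the bovine growth hormone polyadenylation signal, which terminates the transcript.

The PP7 aptamer itself is not annotated in the automated feature table. According to the stated purpose it lies in the 3' UTR, so presumably in the unannotated stretch between the reporter and the bGH signal. PP7 hairpins are bound by the PP7 bacteriophage coat protein, so the transcript can be recruited by PP7 coat protein fusions. The associated work concerns engineered vehicles for loading cargo such as programmable editors, which suggests use as a fluorescent reporter mRNA for aptamer-mediated RNA packaging and delivery, although the record does not spell this out.
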