Features (pLannotate 1.2.2; 18 found; start..end, strand, type, name):
     19..398     +  enhancer       CMV enhancer: human cytomegalovirus immediate early enhancer
    399..602     +  promoter       CMV promoter: human cytomegalovirus (CMV) immediate early promoter
    714..1286    +  intron         β-globin intron: intron from rabbit β-globin gene
   1341..1359    +  promoter       T7 promoter: promoter for bacteriophage T7 RNA polymerase
   1370..2088    +  CDS            mGreenLantern (fragment): monomeric GFP derivative that displays exceptionally high brightness in cells (Campbell et al., 2020)
   2096..2140    +  polyA_signal   β-globin poly(A) (fragment): human β-globin polyadenylation signal
   2189..2207    -  misc_feature   MCS (fragment): pBluescript multiple cloning site
   2225..2449    +  polyA_signal   bGH poly(A) signal: bovine growth hormone polyadenylation signal
   2453..2474    +  promoter       SV40 promoter (fragment): SV40 enhancer and early promoter
   2520..2674    +  CDS            lacZα (fragment): LacZα fragment of β-galactosidase; lacZ fragment
   2705..3133    -  rep_origin     f1 ori (sequence partly withheld): f1 bacteriophage origin of replication; arrow indicates direction of (+) strand synthesis
   3160..3264    +  promoter       AmpR promoter: bla
   3265..4125    +  CDS            AmpR: β-lactamase; bla; confers resistance to ampicillin, carbenicillin, and related antibiotics
   4296..4884    +  rep_origin     ori: high-copy-number ColE1/pMB1/pBR322/pUC origin of replication
   5067..5159    +  CDS            lacI (fragment): lac repressor; lacI; The lac repressor binds to the lac operator to inhibit transcription in E. coli. This inhibition can be relieved by adding lactose or isopropyl-β-D-thiogalactopyranoside (IPTG).
   5172..5193    +  protein_bind   CAP binding site: CAP binding activates transcription in the presence of cAMP. E. coli catabolite activator protein
   5208..5238    +  promoter       lac promoter: promoter for the E. coli lac operon
   5246..5262    +  protein_bind   lac operator: The lac repressor binds to the lac operator to inhibit transcription in E. coli. This inhibition can be relieved by adding lactose or isopropyl-β-D-thiogalactopyranoside (IPTG). lac repressor encoded by lacI
>Addgene plasmid #232440 | pCMV_mGL_PP7 | addgene full sequence | sequence record 462773 | Addgene NGS Result
GGCGCGCCCCGCCATGTTGACATTGATTATTGACTAGTTATTAATAGTAATCAATTACGGGGTCATTAGT
TCATAGCCCATATATGGAGTTCCGCGTTACATAACTTACGGTAAATGGCCCGCCTGGCTGACCGCCCAAC
GACCCCCGCCCATTGACGTCAATAATGACGTATGTTCCCATAGTAACGCCAATAGGGACTTTCCATTGAC
GTCAATGGGTGGAGTATTTACGGTAAACTGCCCACTTGGCAGTACATCAAGTGTATCATATGCCAAGTAC
GCCCCCTATTGACGTCAATGACGGTAAATGGCCCGCCTGGCATTATGCCCAGTACATGACCTTATGGGAC
TTTCCTACTTGGCAGTACATCTACGTATTAGTCATCGCTATTACCATGGTGATGCGGTTTTGGCAGTACA
TCAATGGGCGTGGATAGCGGTTTGACTCACGGGGATTTCCAAGTCTCCACCCCATTGACGTCAATGGGAG
TTTGTTTTGGCACCAAAATCAACGGGACTTTCCAAAATGTCGTAACAACTCCGCCCCATTGACGCAAATG
GGCGGTAGGCGTGTACGGTGGGAGGTCTATATAAGCAGAGCTCGTTTAGTGAACCGTCAGATCGCCTGGA
GACGCCATCCACGCTGTTTTGACCTCCATAGAAGACACCGGGACCGATCCAGCCTCCGGTCGACCGATCC
TGAGAACTTCAGGGTGAGTTTGGGGACCCTTGATTGTTCTTTCTTTTTCGCTATTGTAAAATTCATGTTA
TATGGAGGGGGCAAAGTTTTCAGGGTGTTGTTTAGAATGGGAAGATGTCCCTTGTATCACCATGGACCCT
CATGATAATTTTGTTTCTTTCACTTTCTACTCTGTTGACAACCATTGTCTCCTCTTATTTTCTTTTCATT
TTCTGTAACTTTTTCGTTAAACTTTAGCTTGCATTTGTAACGAATTTTTAAATTCACTTTTGTTTATTTG
TCAGATTGTAAGTACTTTCTCTAATCACTTTTTTTTCAAGGCAATCAGGGTATATTATATTGTACTTCAG
CACAGTTTTAGAGAACAATTGTTATAATTAAATGATAAGGTAGAATATTTCTGCATATAAATTCTGGCTG
GCGTGGAAATATTCTTATTGGTAGAAACAACTACACCCTGGTCATCATCCTGCCTTTCTCTTTATGGTTA
CAATGATATACACTGTTTGAGATGAGGATAAAATACTCTGAGTCCAAACCGGGCCCCTCTGCTAACCATG
TTCATGCCTTCTTCTCTTTCCTACAGCTCCTGGGCAACGTGCTGGTTGTTGTGCTGTCTCATCATTTTGG
CATTAATTAATAATACGACTCACTATAGGGGCCGCCACCATGGTGAGCAAGGGCGAGGAGCTGTTCACCG
GGGTGGTGCCCATCCTGGTCGAGCTGGACGGCGACGTAAACGGCCACAAGTTCAGCGTCCGCGGCGAGGG
CGAGGGCGATGCCACCAACGGCAAGCTGACCCTGAAGTTCATCTGCACCACCGGCAAGCTGCCCGTGCCC
TGGCCCACCCTCGTGACCACCTTAGGCTACGGCGTGGCCTGCTTCGCCCGCTACCCCGACCACATGAAGC
AGCACGACTTCTTCAAGTCCGCCATGCCCGAAGGCTACGTCCAGGAGCGCACCATCTCTTTCAAGGACGA
CGGCACCTACAAGACCCGCGCCGAGGTGAAGTTCGAGGGCGACACCCTGGTGAACCGCATCGTGCTGAAG
GGCATCGACTTCAAGGAGGACGGCAACATCCTGGGGCACAAGCTGGAGTACAACTTCAACAGCCACAAGG
TCTATATCACGGCCGACAAGCAGAAGAACGGCATCAAGGCTAACTTCAAGACCCGCCACAACGTTGAGGA
CGGCGGCGTGCAGCTCGCCGACCACTACCAGCAGAACACCCCCATCGGCGACGGCCCCGTGCTGCTGCCC
GACAACCACTACCTGAGCCATCAGTCCAAACTGAGCAAAGACCCCAACGAGAAGCGCGATCACATGGTCC
TGAAGGAGAGGGTGACCGCCGCCGGGATTACACATGACATGGACGAGCTGTACAAGTAGACGCGTGCTCG
CTTTCTTGCTGTCCAATTTCTATTAAAGGTTCCTTTGTTCGCGTTGCTGGACCAGAAGATATGGCTTCGG
TTCAGCAAAATGATTGCAGATCCACTAGTTCTAGAGCTCGCTGATCAGCCTCGACTGTGCCTTCTAGTTG
CCAGCCATCTGTTGTTTGCCCCTCCCCCGTGCCTTCCTTGACCCTGGAAGGTGCCACTCCCACTGTCCTT
TCCTAATAAAATGAGGAAATTGCATCGCATTGTCTGAGTAGGTGTCATTCTATTCTGGGGGGTGGGGTGG
GGCAGGACAGCAAGGGGGAGGATTGGGAAGACAATAGCAGGCATGCTGGGGATGCGGTGGGCTCTATGGC
TTCTGAGGCGGAAAGAACCAGCTGGGGCTCGAGATCCACTAGTTCTAGCCTCGAGGCTAGAGCGGCCGCC
ACTGGCCGTCGTTTTACAACGTCGTGACTGGGAAAACCCTGGCGTTACCCAACTTAATCGCCTTGCAGCA
CATCCCCCTTTCGCCAGCTGGCGTAATAGCGAAGAGGCCCGCACCGATCGCCCTTCCCAACAGTTGCGCA
GCCTGAATGGCGAATGGAAATTGTAAGCGTTAATATTTTGTTAAAATTCGCGTTAAATTTTTGTTAAATC
AGCTCATTTTTTAACCAATAGGCCGAAATCGGCAAAATCCCTTATAAATCAAAAGAATAGACCGAGATAG
GGT
[37 nt withheld, positions 2804-2840]
AAAGAACGTGGACTCCAACGTCAAAGG
[49 nt withheld, positions 2868-2916]
T
[91 nt withheld, positions 2918-3008]
G
[124 nt withheld, positions 3010-3133]
CAGGTGGCACTTTTCGGGGAAATGTGCGCGGAACCCCTATTTGTTTATTTTTCTAAATACATTCAAATAT
GTATCCGCTCATGAGACAATAACCCTGATAAATGCTTCAATAATATTGAAAAAGGAAGAGTATGAGTATT
CAACATTTCCGTGTCGCCCTTATTCCCTTTTTTGCGGCATTTTGCCTTCCTGTTTTTGCTCACCCAGAAA
CGCTGGTGAAAGTAAAAGATGCTGAAGATCAGTTGGGTGCACGAGTGGGTTACATCGAACTGGATCTCAA
CAGCGGTAAGATCCTTGAGAGTTTTCGCCCCGAAGAACGTTTTCCAATGATGAGCACTTTTAAAGTTCTG
CTATGTGGCGCGGTATTATCCCGTATTGACGCCGGGCAAGAGCAACTCGGTCGCCGCATACACTATTCTC
AGAATGACTTGGTTGAGTACTCACCAGTCACAGAAAAGCATCTTACGGATGGCATGACAGTAAGAGAATT
ATGCAGTGCTGCCATAACCATGAGTGATAACACTGCGGCCAACTTACTTCTGACAACGATCGGAGGACCG
AAGGAGCTAACCGCTTTTTTGCACAACATGGGGGATCATGTAACTCGCCTTGATCGTTGGGAACCGGAGC
TGAATGAAGCCATACCAAACGACGAGCGTGACACCACGATGCCTGTAGCAATGGCAACAACGTTGCGCAA
ACTATTAACTGGCGAACTACTTACTCTAGCTTCCCGGCAACAATTAATAGACTGGATGGAGGCGGATAAA
GTTGCAGGACCACTTCTGCGCTCGGCCCTTCCGGCTGGCTGGTTTATTGCTGATAAATCTGGAGCCGGTG
AGCGTGGGTCTCGCGGTATCATTGCAGCACTGGGGCCAGATGGTAAGCCCTCCCGTATCGTAGTTATCTA
CACGACGGGGAGTCAGGCAACTATGGATGAACGAAATAGACAGATCGCTGAGATAGGTGCCTCACTGATT
AAGCATTGGTAACTGTCAGACCAAGTTTACTCATATATACTTTAGATTGATTTAAAACTTCATTTTTAAT
TTAAAAGGATCTAGGTGAAGATCCTTTTTGATAATCTCATGACCAAAATCCCTTAACGTGAGTTTTCGTT
CCACTGAGCGTCAGACCCCGTAGAAAAGATCAAAGGATCTTCTTGAGATCCTTTTTTTCTGCGCGTAATC
TGCTGCTTGCAAACAAAAAAACCACCGCTACCAGCGGTGGTTTGTTTGCCGGATCAAGAGCTACCAACTC
TTTTTCCGAAGGTAACTGGCTTCAGCAGAGCGCAGATACCAAATACTGTTCTTCTAGTGTAGCCGTAGTT
AGGCCACCACTTCAAGAACTCTGTAGCACCGCCTACATACCTCGCTCTGCTAATCCTGTTACCAGTGGCT
GCTGCCAGTGGCGATAAGTCGTGTCTTACCGGGTTGGACTCAAGACGATAGTTACCGGATAAGGCGCAGC
GGTCGGGCTGAACGGGGGGTTCGTGCACACAGCCCAGCTTGGAGCGAACGACCTACACCGAACTGAGATA
CCTACAGCGTGAGCTATGAGAAAGCGCCACGCTTCCCGAAGGGAGAAAGGCGGACAGGTATCCGGTAAGC
GGCAGGGTCGGAACAGGAGAGCGCACGAGGGAGCTTCCAGGGGGAAACGCCTGGTATCTTTATAGTCCTG
TCGGGTTTCGCCACCTCTGACTTGAGCGTCGATTTTTGTGATGCTCGTCAGGGGGGCGGAGCCTATGGAA
AAACGCCAGCAACGCGGCCTTTTTACGGTTCCTGGCCTTTTGCTGGCCTTTTGCTCACATGTTCTTTCCT
GCGTTATCCCCTGATTCTGTGGATAACCGTATTACCGCCTTTGAGTGAGCTGATACCGCTCGCCGCAGCC
GAACGACCGAGCGCAGCGAGTCAGTGAGCGAGGAAGCGGAAGAGCGCCCAATACGCAAACCGCCTCTCCC
CGCGCGTTGGCCGATTCATTAATGCAGCTGGCACGACAGGTTTCCCGACTGGAAAGCGGGCAGTGAGCGC
AACGCAATTAATGTGAGTTAGCTCACTCATTAGGCACCCCAGGCTTTACACTTTATGCTTCCGGCTCGTA
TGTTGTGTGGAATTGTGAGCGGATAACAATTTCACACAGGAAACAGCTATGACCATGA
